LOCUS       Exported 2506 bp ds-DNA circular SYN 13-MAY-2021
DEFINITION  Level 2 Destination vector - Position A - Assembly of 4-5 TU's from
            Level 1-ABCD or ABCDE.
ACCESSION   .
VERSION     .
KEYWORDS    pTU2-A-lacZ
SOURCE      synthetic DNA construct
  ORGANISM  synthetic DNA construct
REFERENCE   1 (bases 1 to 2506)
  AUTHORS   Moore SJ, Lai HE, Kelwick RJ, Chee SM, Bell DJ, Polizzi KM, Freemont
            PS
  TITLE     EcoFlex: A Multifunctional MoClo Kit for E. coli Synthetic Biology.
  JOURNAL   ACS Synth Biol. 2016 May 2.
  PUBMED    27096716
REFERENCE   2 (bases 1 to 2506)
  AUTHORS   .
  TITLE     Direct Submission
  JOURNAL   Exported May 13, 2021 from SnapGene Server 1.1.58
            http://www.snapgene.com
FEATURES             Location/Qualifiers
     source          1..2506
                     /organism="synthetic DNA construct"
                     /mol_type="other DNA"
     protein_bind    36..52
                     /label=lac operator
                     /bound_moiety="lac repressor encoded by lacI"
                     /note="The lac repressor binds to the lac operator to
                     inhibit transcription in E. coli. This inhibition can be
                     relieved by adding lactose or
                     isopropyl-beta-D-thiogalactopyranoside (IPTG)."
     primer_bind     41..63
                     /label=M13/pUC Reverse
                     /note="In lacZ gene"
     primer_bind     60..76
                     /label=M13 rev
                     /note="common sequencing primer, one of multiple similar
                     variants"
     primer_bind     60..76
                     /label=M13 Reverse
                     /note="In lacZ gene. Also called M13-rev"
     RBS             85..96
                     /note="strong bacterial ribosome binding site (Elowitz and
                     Leibler, 2000)"
     terminator      460..517
                     /label=his operon terminator
                     /note="This putative transcriptin terminator from the E.
                     coli his operon has a 2-bp deletion introduced during
                     synthesis. Its efficiency has not been determined."
     primer_bind     complement(541..558)
                     /label=L4440
                     /note="L4440 vector, forward primer"
     rep_origin      complement(712..1300)
                     /direction=LEFT
                     /label=ori
                     /note="high-copy-number ColE1/pMB1/pBR322/pUC origin of
                     replication"
     primer_bind     complement(792..811)
                     /label=pBR322ori-F
                     /note="pBR322 origin, forward primer"
     terminator      1483..1577
                     /label=lambda t0 terminator
                     /note="transcription terminator from phage lambda"
     CDS             complement(1598..2257)
                     /codon_start=1
                     /gene="cat"
                     /product="chloramphenicol acetyltransferase"
                     /label=CmR
                     /note="confers resistance to chloramphenicol"
                     /translation="MEKKITGYTTVDISQWHRKEHFEAFQSVAQCTYNQTVQLDITAFL
                     KTVKKNKHKFYPAFIHILARLMNAHPEFRMAMKDGELVIWDSVHPCYTVFHEQTETFSS
                     LWSEYHDDFRQFLHIYSQDVACYGENLAYFPKGFIENMFFVSANPWVSFTSFDLNVANM
                     DNFFAPVFTMGKYYTQGDKVLMPLAIQVHHAVCDGFHVGRMLNELQQYCDEWQGGA"
     primer_bind     2172..2191
                     /label=CAT-R
                     /note="Chloramphenicol resistance gene, reverse primer"
     primer_bind     2419..2437
                     /label=pBRforEco
                     /note="pBR322 vectors, upsteam of EcoRI site, forward
                     primer"
     terminator      2441..2484
                     /label=bacterial terminator
                     /note="putative bacterial transcription terminator"
     misc_feature    2487..2
                     /label=BioBrick prefix
                     /note="BioBrick prefix for parts that do not start with
                     ""ATG"""
ORIGIN
        1 aggtctcact atatctagag acgtctagac atatgttgtg agcggataac aatttcacac
       61 aggaaacagc tatgaccatg gtacaaagag gagaaaggac atgggtgacc cgaaactgct
      121 gctggaagtt ccgcacgcta tctcttcttc tccgggtaac tctctggctg ttgttctgca
      181 acgtcgtgac tgggaaaacc cgggtgttac ccagctgaac cgtctggctg ctcacccgcc
      241 gttcgcttct tggcgtaact ctgaagaagc tcgtaccgac cgtccgtccc agcagctgcg
      301 ttctctgatc cgtctgctga ccaaaccgga acgtaaactg tcttggctgc tgccgccgct
      361 gtctaacaac taacgcaaaa aaccccgccc ctgacagggc ggggtttttt cgcactagtg
      421 gatccgcatg ccgtctcatt aggtacagag accctgcagt ccggcaaaaa agggcaaggt
      481 gtcaccaccc tgcccttttt ctttaaaacc gaaaagatta cttcgcgtta tgcaggcttc
      541 ctcgctcact gactcgctgc gctcggtcgt tcggctgcgg cgagcggtat cagctcactc
      601 aaaggcggta atacggttat ccacagaatc aggggataac gcaggaaaga acatgtgagc
      661 aaaaggccag caaaaggcca ggaaccgtaa aaaggccgcg ttgctggcgt ttttccacag
      721 gctccgcccc cctgacgagc atcacaaaaa tcgacgctca agtcagaggt ggcgaaaccc
      781 gacaggacta taaagatacc aggcgtttcc ccctggaagc tccctcgtgc gctctcctgt
      841 tccgaccctg ccgcttaccg gatacctgtc cgcctttctc ccttcgggaa gcgtggcgct
      901 ttctcatagc tcacgctgta ggtatctcag ttcggtgtag gtcgttcgct ccaagctggg
      961 ctgtgtgcac gaaccccccg ttcagcccga ccgctgcgcc ttatccggta actatcgtct
     1021 tgagtccaac ccggtaagac acgacttatc gccactggca gcagccactg gtaacaggat
     1081 tagcagagcg aggtatgtag gcggtgctac agagttcttg aagtggtggc ctaactacgg
     1141 ctacactaga agaacagtat ttggtatctg cgctctgctg aagccagtta ccttcggaaa
     1201 aagagttggt agctcttgat ccggcaaaca aaccaccgct ggtagcggtg gtttttttgt
     1261 ttgcaagcag cagattacgc gcagaaaaaa aggatctcaa gaagatcctt tgatcttttc
     1321 tacggggtct gacgctcagt ggaacgaaaa ctcacgttaa gggattttgg tcatgagatt
     1381 atcaaaaagg atcttcacct agatcctttt aaattaaaaa tgaagtttta aatcaatcta
     1441 aagtatatat gagtaaactt ggtctgacag ctcgaggctt ggattctcac caataaaaaa
     1501 cgcccggcgg caaccgagcg ttctgaacaa atccagatgg agttctgagg tcattactgg
     1561 atctatcaac aggagtccaa gcgagctcga tatcaaatta cgccccgccc tgccactcat
     1621 cgcagtactg ttgtaattca ttaagcattc tgccgacatg gaagccatca caaacggcat
     1681 gatgaacctg aatcgccagc ggcatcagca ccttgtcgcc ttgcgtataa tatttgccca
     1741 tggtgaaaac gggggcgaag aagttgtcca tattggccac gtttaaatca aaactggtga
     1801 aactcaccca gggattggct gacacgaaaa acatattctc aataaaccct ttagggaaat
     1861 aggccaggtt ttcaccgtaa cacgccacat cttgcgaata tatgtgtaga aactgccgga
     1921 aatcgtcgtg gtattcactc cagagcgatg aaaacgtttc agtttgctca tggaaaacgg
     1981 tgtaacaagg gtgaacacta tcccatatca ccagctcacc gtctttcatt gccatacgaa
     2041 attccggatg agcattcatc aggcgggcaa gaatgtgaat aaaggccgga taaaacttgt
     2101 gcttattttt ctttacggtc tttaaaaagg ccgtaatatc cagctgaacg gtctggttat
     2161 aggtacattg agcaactgac tgaaatgcct caaaatgttc tttacgatgc cattgggata
     2221 tatcaacggt ggtatatcca gtgatttttt tctccatttt agcttcctta gctcctgaaa
     2281 atctcgataa ctcaaaaaat acgcccggta gtgatcttat ttcattatgg tgaaagttgg
     2341 aacctcttac gtgcccgatc aactcgagtg ccacctgacg tctaagaaac cattattatc
     2401 atgacattaa cctataaaaa taggcgtatc acgaggcaga atttcagata aaaaaaatcc
     2461 ttagctttcg ctaaggatga tttctggaat tcgcggccgc ttctag
//
