[The description below was written by a language model from this plasmid's Addgene catalogue record and the feature table of its GenBank file.]
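Description:
pTU2-A-lacZ is a Level 2 destination vector from the EcoFlex modular cloning (MoClo) kit for E. coli synthetic biology. It is built on the iGEM pSB1C3 backbone and totals about 2.5 kb. It replicates in E. coli from a high-copy ColE1/pUC-type origin and is selected with chloramphenicol through a cat (CmR) gene. The cat gene carries a silent C435G nucleotide change that removes an internal BsmBI site, presumably so that the backbone is not cut by that Type IIS enzyme during hierarchical assembly. The record itself does not spell out which enzyme is used at this level.

The "insert" is the position A acceptor site, occupied by a LacZalpha fragment. The feature table annotates a lac operator, M13 reverse primer sites and a strong bacterial ribosome binding site at the start of this region. The lacZalpha coding sequence and its promoter are not annotated as separate features. In MoClo-style systems a lacZalpha dropout cassette of this kind typically serves as a blue/white screening marker, because correct assemblies replace it and give white colonies in an alpha-complementing host.

The cloning region is insulated by transcription terminators: a his operon terminator downstream and a putative bacterial terminator upstream next to the BioBrick prefix. A lambda t0 terminator follows the resistance gene.

According to the record, the vector receives four or five transcription units taken from Level 1 plasmids (positions ABCD or ABCDE) and combines them into one multigene construct in position A. The exact flanking restriction sites and overhangs are not recorded.
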