Addgene plasmid #72950: pTU2-A-lacZ
Purpose: Level 2 Destination vector - Position A - Assembly of 4-5 TU's from Level 1-ABCD or ABCDE
Depositing lab: Paul Freemont. Depositing organization: Imperial College London. Publication: EcoFlex: A Multifunctional MoClo Kit for E. coli Synthetic Biology. Moore SJ, Lai HE, Kelwick RJ, Chee SM, Bell DJ, Polizzi KM, Freemont PS. ACS Synth Biol. 2016 May 2. 10.1021/acssynbio.6b00031 PubMed 27096716.
Backbone
  Vector backbone: pSB1C3
  Backbone manufacturer: iGEM
  Backbone size w/o insert (bp): 2507
  Vector type: Synthetic Biology
Growth in bacteria
  Bacterial resistance: Chloramphenicol, 25 μg/mL
  Growth temperature: 37°C
  Growth strain: JM109
  Copy number: High Copy
Gene/Insert
  Gene/Insert name: Level 2 - A site (alt name: LacZalpha fragment)
  Species: Synthetic
  Mutation: CAT gene - C435G (nucleotide) - silent mutagenesis to remove BsmBI site
  Cloning method: Restriction Enzyme; 5′ cloning site Unknown (unknown if destroyed); 3′ cloning site Unknown (unknown if destroyed)
  Sequencing primers: 5′ VF2 (5' tgccacctgacgtctaagaa 3'); 3′ VR (5' attaccgcctttgagtgagc 3')
Terms and licenses: Academic/Nonprofit Terms; Industry Terms: Not Available to Industry
How to cite: pTU2-A-lacZ was a gift from Paul Freemont (Addgene plasmid # 72950 ; http://n2t.net/addgene:72950 ; RRID:Addgene_72950)
