>Addgene plasmid #72950 | pTU2-A-lacZ | addgene partial sequence | sequence record 140541 | RNAde-BB-1F 5'-tgccacctgacgtctaagaa-3'
ATAGGCGTATCACGAGGCAGAATTTCAGATAAAAAAAATCCTTAGCTTTCGCTAAGGATGATTTCTGGAA
TTCGCGGCCGCTTCTAGAGGTCTCACTATATCTAGAGACGTCTAGACATATGTTGTGAGCGGATAACAAT
TTCACACAGGAAACAGCTATGACCATGGTACAAAGAGGAGAAAGGACATGGGTGACCCGAAACTGCTGCT
GGAAGTTCCGCACGCTATCTCTTCTTCTCCGGGTAACTCTCTGGCTGTTGTTCTGCAACGTCGTGACTGG
GAAAACCCGGGTGTTACCCAGCTGAACCGTCTGGCTGCTCACCCGCCGTTCGCTTCTTGGCGTAACTCTG
AAGAAGCTCGTACCGACCGTCCGTCCCAGCAGCTGCGTTCTCTGATCCGTCTGCTGACCAAACCGGAACG
TAAACTGTCTTGGCTGCTGCCGCCGCTGTCTAACAACTAACGCAAAAAACCCCGCCCCTGACAGGGCGGG
GTTTTTTCGCACTAGTGGATCCGCATGCCGTCTCATTAGGTACAGAGACCCTGCAGTCCGGCAAAAAAGG
GCAAGGTGTCACCACCCTGCCCTTTTTCTTTAAAACCGAAAAGATTACTTCGCGTTATGCAGGCTTCCTC
GCTCACTGACTCGCTGCGCTCGGTCGTTCGGCTGCGGCGAGCGGTATCAGCTCACTCAAAGGCGGTAATA
CGGTTATCCACAGAATCAGGGGATAACGCAGGAAAGAACATGTGAGCAAAAGGCCAGCAAAAGGCCAGGA
ACCGTAAAAAGGCCGCGTTGCTGGCGTTTTTCCACAGGCTCCGCCCCCCTGACGAGCATCACAA
